Addgene plasmid #36292: pDDRFPA1-CaM
Depositing lab: Robert Campbell. Depositing organization: University of Alberta. Publication: A fluorogenic red fluorescent protein heterodimer. Alford SC, Abdelfattah AS, Ding Y, Campbell RE. Chem Biol. 2012 Mar 23;19(3):353-60. 10.1016/j.chembiol.2012.01.006 PubMed 22444590.
Backbone
  Vector backbone: pcDNA3.1+
  Backbone manufacturer: Life Technologies
  Vector type: Mammalian Expression
  Selectable markers: Neomycin (select with G418)
Growth in bacteria
  Bacterial resistance: Ampicillin, 100 μg/mL
  Growth temperature: 37°C
  Growth strain: DH10B
  Copy number: High Copy
Gene/Insert
  Gene/Insert name: ddRFPA1-CaM
  Promoter: CMV
  Cloning method: Restriction Enzyme; 5′ cloning site HindIII (not destroyed); 3′ cloning site XhoI (not destroyed)
  Sequencing primers: 5′ TAATACGACTCACTATAGGG; 3′ TAGAAGGCACAGTCGAGG
Terms and licenses: Academic/Nonprofit Terms; Industry Terms: Not Available to Industry
How to cite: pDDRFPA1-CaM was a gift from Robert Campbell (Addgene plasmid # 36292 ; http://n2t.net/addgene:36292 ; RRID:Addgene_36292)
