[The description below was written by a language model from this plasmid's Addgene catalogue record and pLannotate feature annotations shown in this document.]
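Description:
pDDRFPA1-CaM is a mammalian expression plasmid built on the pcDNA3.1+ backbone, carrying a fusion of the A1 copy of a dimerization-dependent red fluorescent protein (ddRFP) to calmodulin. It is propagated in E. coli as a high-copy plasmid through its ColE1/pUC-type origin and selected with ampicillin via the β-lactamase gene. An f1 origin is also present. For stable selection in mammalian cells, an SV40 early promoter drives a neomycin phosphotransferase gene, conferring G418 resistance, followed by an SV40 polyadenylation signal.

The insert was cloned between HindIII and XhoI, downstream of the human CMV immediate-early enhancer and promoter and upstream of the bovine growth hormone polyadenylation signal. A T7 promoter lies just before the insert. The automated annotation labels the first part of the open reading frame as dTomato, which most likely reflects sequence similarity between the DsRed-derived ddRFP-A1 and that protein rather than dTomato itself. A short stretch matched to an unrelated fluorescent protein between the two domains is probably a linker. The downstream portion matches human calmodulin (CALM1). Other small fragment calls, such as the truncated HIV-1 LTR, ble and lacI pieces, appear to be backbone remnants or annotation artefacts.

The associated publication describes a fluorogenic red fluorescent protein heterodimer, in which fluorescence increases when the two partner copies associate. This construct therefore supplies one half of such a pair tethered to calmodulin, presumably for use with a partner copy fused to a calmodulin-binding sequence to report protein interaction. The record does not name the partner construct or specify the assay.
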