Features (pLannotate 1.2.2; 22 found; start..end, strand, type, name):
    182..770     -  rep_origin     ori: high-copy-number ColE1/pMB1/pBR322/pUC origin of replication
    941..1801    -  CDS            AmpR: β-lactamase; bla; confers resistance to ampicillin, carbenicillin, and related antibiotics
   1802..1906    -  promoter       AmpR promoter: bla
   1965..2017    -  misc_feature   bom (fragment): basis of mobility region from pBR322
   2172..2551    +  enhancer       CMV enhancer: human cytomegalovirus immediate early enhancer
   2552..2755    +  promoter       CMV promoter: human cytomegalovirus (CMV) immediate early promoter
   2751..2784    +  LTR            5' LTR (truncated) (fragment): truncated 5' long terminal repeat (LTR) from HIV-1
   2800..2818    +  promoter       T7 promoter: promoter for bacteriophage T7 RNA polymerase
   2860..3531    +  CDS            dTomato: dimeric variant of DsRed fluorescent protein (Shaner et al., 2004) mammalian codon-optimized
   3532..3600    +  CDS            TDsmURFP (fragment): monomeric tandem dimer of a small ultra-red fluorescent protein derived from a cyanobacterial phycobiliprotein (Rodriguez et al., 2016)
   3595..4041    +  CDS            CALM1: CALM1_HUMAN - Also known as CALM, CAM, CAM1. Experimental evidence at protein level: Swiss-Prot protein existence level 1. (Microbial infection) Required for Legionella pneumophila SidJ glutamylase activity. From Homo sapiens (Human).
   4124..4348    +  polyA_signal   bGH poly(A) signal: bovine growth hormone polyadenylation signal
   4352..4373    +  promoter       SV40 promoter (fragment): SV40 enhancer and early promoter
   4394..4822    +  rep_origin     f1 ori (sequence partly withheld): f1 bacteriophage origin of replication; arrow indicates direction of (+) strand synthesis
   4836..5165    +  promoter       SV40 promoter: SV40 enhancer and early promoter
   5232..6023    +  CDS            neo: KKA2_KLEPN - Also known as kan, nptII. Experimental evidence at protein level: Swiss-Prot protein existence level 1. Resistance to kanamycin, neomycin, paromomycin, ribostamycin, butirosin and gentamicin B. From Klebsiella pneumoniae.
   6047..6205    +  CDS            ble (fragment): BLE_KLEPN - Experimental evidence at protein level: Swiss-Prot protein existence level 1. Binding protein with a strong affinity to the bleomycin family of antibiotics. Binds to CL990; an antimitotic-antibiotic compound. From Klebsiella pneumoniae.
   6200..6321    +  polyA_signal   SV40 poly(A) signal: SV40 polyadenylation signal
   6394..6410    -  protein_bind   lac operator: The lac repressor binds to the lac operator to inhibit transcription in E. coli. This inhibition can be relieved by adding lactose or isopropyl-β-D-thiogalactopyranoside (IPTG). lac repressor encoded by lacI
   6418..6448    -  promoter       lac promoter: promoter for the E. coli lac operon
   6463..6484    -  protein_bind   CAP binding site: CAP binding activates transcription in the presence of cAMP. E. coli catabolite activator protein
   6497..6589    -  CDS            lacI (fragment): lac repressor; lacI; The lac repressor binds to the lac operator to inhibit transcription in E. coli. This inhibition can be relieved by adding lactose or isopropyl-β-D-thiogalactopyranoside (IPTG).
>Addgene plasmid #36292 | pDDRFPA1-CaM | addgene full sequence | sequence record 157201 | Addgene NGS results
CTTCCGCTTCCTCGCTCACTGACTCGCTGCGCTCGGTCGTTCGGCTGCGGCGAGCGGTATCAGCTCACTC
AAAGGCGGTAATACGGTTATCCACAGAATCAGGGGATAACGCAGGAAAGAACATGTGAGCAAAAGGCCAG
CAAAAGGCCAGGAACCGTAAAAAGGCCGCGTTGCTGGCGTTTTTCCATAGGCTCCGCCCCCCTGACGAGC
ATCACAAAAATCGACGCTCAAGTCAGAGGTGGCGAAACCCGACAGGACTATAAAGATACCAGGCGTTTCC
CCCTGGAAGCTCCCTCGTGCGCTCTCCTGTTCCGACCCTGCCGCTTACCGGATACCTGTCCGCCTTTCTC
CCTTCGGGAAGCGTGGCGCTTTCTCATAGCTCACGCTGTAGGTATCTCAGTTCGGTGTAGGTCGTTCGCT
CCAAGCTGGGCTGTGTGCACGAACCCCCCGTTCAGCCCGACCGCTGCGCCTTATCCGGTAACTATCGTCT
TGAGTCCAACCCGGTAAGACACGACTTATCGCCACTGGCAGCAGCCACTGGTAACAGGATTAGCAGAGCG
AGGTATGTAGGCGGTGCTACAGAGTTCTTGAAGTGGTGGCCTAACTACGGCTACACTAGAAGAACAGTAT
TTGGTATCTGCGCTCTGCTGAAGCCAGTTACCTTCGGAAAAAGAGTTGGTAGCTCTTGATCCGGCAAACA
AACCACCGCTGGTAGCGGTGGTTTTTTTGTTTGCAAGCAGCAGATTACGCGCAGAAAAAAAGGATCTCAA
GAAGATCCTTTGATCTTTTCTACGGGGTCTGACGCTCAGTGGAACGAAAACTCACGTTAAGGGATTTTGG
TCATGAGATTATCAAAAAGGATCTTCACCTAGATCCTTTTAAATTAAAAATGAAGTTTTAAATCAATCTA
AAGTATATATGAGTAAACTTGGTCTGACAGTTACCAATGCTTAATCAGTGAGGCACCTATCTCAGCGATC
TGTCTATTTCGTTCATCCATAGTTGCCTGACTCCCCGTCGTGTAGATAACTACGATACGGGAGGGCTTAC
CATCTGGCCCCAGTGCTGCAATGATACCGCGAGACCCACGCTCACCGGCTCCAGATTTATCAGCAATAAA
CCAGCCAGCCGGAAGGGCCGAGCGCAGAAGTGGTCCTGCAACTTTATCCGCCTCCATCCAGTCTATTAAT
TGTTGCCGGGAAGCTAGAGTAAGTAGTTCGCCAGTTAATAGTTTGCGCAACGTTGTTGCCATTGCTACAG
GCATCGTGGTGTCACGCTCGTCGTTTGGTATGGCTTCATTCAGCTCCGGTTCCCAACGATCAAGGCGAGT
TACATGATCCCCCATGTTGTGCAAAAAAGCGGTTAGCTCCTTCGGTCCTCCGATCGTTGTCAGAAGTAAG
TTGGCCGCAGTGTTATCACTCATGGTTATGGCAGCACTGCATAATTCTCTTACTGTCATGCCATCCGTAA
GATGCTTTTCTGTGACTGGTGAGTACTCAACCAAGTCATTCTGAGAATAGTGTATGCGGCGACCGAGTTG
CTCTTGCCCGGCGTCAATACGGGATAATACCGCGCCACATAGCAGAACTTTAAAAGTGCTCATCATTGGA
AAACGTTCTTCGGGGCGAAAACTCTCAAGGATCTTACCGCTGTTGAGATCCAGTTCGATGTAACCCACTC
GTGCACCCAACTGATCTTCAGCATCTTTTACTTTCACCAGCGTTTCTGGGTGAGCAAAAACAGGAAGGCA
AAATGCCGCAAAAAAGGGAATAAGGGCGACACGGAAATGTTGAATACTCATACTCTTCCTTTTTCAATAT
TATTGAAGCATTTATCAGGGTTATTGTCTCATGAGCGGATACATATTTGAATGTATTTAGAAAAATAAAC
AAATAGGGGTTCCGCGCACATTTCCCCGAAAAGTGCCACCTGACGTCGACGGATCGGGAGATCTCCCGAT
CCCCTATGGTGCACTCTCAGTACAATCTGCTCTGATGCCGCATAGTTAAGCCAGTATCTGCTCCCTGCTT
GTGTGTTGGAGGTCGCTGAGTAGTGCGCGAGCAAAATTTAAGCTACAACAAGGCAAGGCTTGACCGACAA
TTGCATGAAGAATCTGCTTAGGGTTAGGCGTTTTGCGCTGCTTCGCGATGTACGGGCCAGATATACGCGT
TGACATTGATTATTGACTAGTTATTAATAGTAATCAATTACGGGGTCATTAGTTCATAGCCCATATATGG
AGTTCCGCGTTACATAACTTACGGTAAATGGCCCGCCTGGCTGACCGCCCAACGACCCCCGCCCATTGAC
GTCAATAATGACGTATGTTCCCATAGTAACGCCAATAGGGACTTTCCATTGACGTCAATGGGTGGAGTAT
TTACGGTAAACTGCCCACTTGGCAGTACATCAAGTGTATCATATGCCAAGTACGCCCCCTATTGACGTCA
ATGACGGTAAATGGCCCGCCTGGCATTATGCCCAGTACATGACCTTATGGGACTTTCCTACTTGGCAGTA
CATCTACGTATTAGTCATCGCTATTACCATGGTGATGCGGTTTTGGCAGTACATCAATGGGCGTGGATAG
CGGTTTGACTCACGGGGATTTCCAAGTCTCCACCCCATTGACGTCAATGGGAGTTTGTTTTGGCACCAAA
ATCAACGGGACTTTCCAAAATGTCGTAACAACTCCGCCCCATTGACGCAAATGGGCGGTAGGCGTGTACG
GTGGGAGGTCTATATAAGCAGAGCTCTCTGGCTAACTAGAGAACCCACTGCTTACTGGCTTATCGAAATT
AATACGACTCACTATAGGGAGACCCAAGCTGGCTAGCGTTTAAACTTAAGCTTGCCACCATGGTGAGCAA
GAGCGAGGAGGTCATCAAAGAGTTCATGCGCTTCAAGGTGCGCTTGGAGGGCTCCATGAACGGCCACGAG
TTCGAGATCGAGGGCGAGGGCGAGGGCCGCCCCTACGAGGGCACCCAGACCGCCAAGCTGAAGGTGACCA
AGGGCGGCCCCCTGCCCTTCGCCTGGGACATCCTGTCCCCCCAGATCATGTACGGCTCCAAGGCGTACGT
GAAGCACCCCGCCGACGTCCCCGATTACATGAAGCTGTCCTTCCCCGAGGGCTTCAAGTGGGAGCGCGTG
ATGCACTTCGAGGACGGCGGTCTGGTGACCGTGACTCAGGACACCTCCCTGCAGGACGGCACGCTGATCT
ACAAGGTGAAGATGCGCGGCACCAACTTCCCCCCCGACGGCCCCGTAATGCAGAAGAAGACCTTGGGCTG
GGATTATGCCACCGAGCGCCTGTACCCCGAAGACGGCGTGCTGAAGGGCGAGCTTCTGGGGCGCCTGAAG
CTGAAGGACGGCGGCCTCAACCTGGTGGAGTTCAAGACCATCTACATGGCCAAGAAGCCCGTGCAACTGC
CCGGCTACTACTTCGTGGACACCAAGCTGGGCATCACCTCCCACAACGAGGACTACACCATCGTGGAACA
GTACGAGCGCTCCGAGGGCCGCCACCACCTGGGGCATGGCACCGGCAGCACCGGCAGCGGCAGCTCCGGT
ACCGCCTCCTCCGAGGACAACAACATGGCCGACCAACTGACAGAAGAGCAGATTGCAGAGTTCAAAGAAG
CCTTCTCATTATTGGACAAGGATGGGGACGGCACCATCACCACAAAGGAACTTGGCACCGCTCTGAGGTC
GCTTGGACAAAACCCAACGGAAGCAGAATTGCAGGATATGATCAATGAAGTCGATGCTGATGGCAATGGA
ACGATTTACTTTCCTGAATTTCTTACTATGATGGCTAGAAAAATGAAGGACACAGACAGCGAAGAGGAAA
TCCGAGAAGCATTCCGTGTTTTTGACAAGGATGGGAACGGCTACATCAGCGCTGCTGAATTACGTCACGT
CATGACAAACCTCGGGGAGAAGTTAACAGATGAAGAAGTTGATGAAATGATAAGGGAAGCAGATATCGAT
GGTGATGGCCAAGTAAACTATGAAGAGTTTGTACAAATGATGACAGCAAAGTTAGCCTTGAAATTAGCAG
GTCTTGATATCGGGAGCTAACTCGAGTCTAGAGGGCCCGTTTAAACCCGCTGATCAGCCTCGACTGTGCC
TTCTAGTTGCCAGCCATCTGTTGTTTGCCCCTCCCCCGTGCCTTCCTTGACCCTGGAAGGTGCCACTCCC
ACTGTCCTTTCCTAATAAAATGAGGAAATTGCATCGCATTGTCTGAGTAGGTGTCATTCTATTCTGGGGG
GTGGGGTGGGGCAGGACAGCAAGGGGGAGGATTGGGAAGACAATAGCAGGCATGCTGGGGATGCGGTGGG
CTCTATGGCTTCTGAGGCGGAAAGAACCAGCTGGGGCTCTAGGGGGTATCCCC
[124 nt withheld, positions 4394-4517]
C
[91 nt withheld, positions 4519-4609]
A
[49 nt withheld, positions 4611-4659]
CCTTTGACGTTGGAGTCCACGTTCTTT
[37 nt withheld, positions 4687-4723]
ACCCTATCTCGGTCTATTCTTTTGATTTATAAGGGATTTTGCCGATTTCGGCCTATTGGTTAAAAAATGA
GCTGATTTAACAAAAATTTAACGCGAATTAATTCTGTGGAATGTGTGTCAGTTAGGGTGTGGAAAGTCCC
CAGGCTCCCCAGCAGGCAGAAGTATGCAAAGCATGCATCTCAATTAGTCAGCAACCAGGTGTGGAAAGTC
CCCAGGCTCCCCAGCAGGCAGAAGTATGCAAAGCATGCATCTCAATTAGTCAGCAACCATAGTCCCGCCC
CTAACTCCGCCCATCCCGCCCCTAACTCCGCCCAGTTCCGCCCATTCTCCGCCCCATGGCTGACTAATTT
TTTTTATTTATGCAGAGGCCGAGGCCGCCTCTGCCTCTGAGCTATTCCAGAAGTAGTGAGGAGGCTTTTT
TGGAGGCCTAGGCTTTTGCAAAAAGCTCCCGGGAGCTTGTATATCCATTTTCGGATCTGATCAAGAGACA
GGATGAGGATCGTTTCGCATGATTGAACAAGATGGATTGCACGCAGGTTCTCCGGCCGCTTGGGTGGAGA
GGCTATTCGGCTATGACTGGGCACAACAGACAATCGGCTGCTCTGATGCCGCCGTGTTCCGGCTGTCAGC
GCAGGGGCGCCCGGTTCTTTTTGTCAAGACCGACCTGTCCGGTGCCCTGAATGAACTGCAGGACGAGGCA
GCGCGGCTATCGTGGCTGGCCACGACGGGCGTTCCTTGCGCAGCTGTGCTCGACGTTGTCACTGAAGCGG
GAAGGGACTGGCTGCTATTGGGCGAAGTGCCGGGGCAGGATCTCCTGTCATCTCACCTTGCTCCTGCCGA
GAAAGTATCCATCATGGCTGATGCAATGCGGCGGCTGCATACGCTTGATCCGGCTACCTGCCCATTCGAC
CACCAAGCGAAACATCGCATCGAGCGAGCACGTACTCGGATGGAAGCCGGTCTTGTCGATCAGGATGATC
TGGACGAAGAGCATCAGGGGCTCGCGCCAGCCGAACTGTTCGCCAGGCTCAAGGCGCGCATGCCCGACGG
CGAGGATCTCGTCGTGACCCATGGCGATGCCTGCTTGCCGAATATCATGGTGGAAAATGGCCGCTTTTCT
GGATTCATCGACTGTGGCCGGCTGGGTGTGGCGGACCGCTATCAGGACATAGCGTTGGCTACCCGTGATA
TTGCTGAAGAGCTTGGCGGCGAATGGGCTGACCGCTTCCTCGTGCTTTACGGTATCGCCGCTCCCGATTC
GCAGCGCATCGCCTTCTATCGCCTTCTTGACGAGTTCTTCTGAGCGGGACTCTGGGGTTCGAAATGACCG
ACCAAGCGACGCCCAACCTGCCATCACGAGATTTCGATTCCACCGCCGCCTTCTATGAAAGGTTGGGCTT
CGGAATCGTTTTCCGGGACGCCGGCTGGATGATCCTCCAGCGCGGGGATCTCATGCTGGAGTTCTTCGCC
CACCCCAACTTGTTTATTGCAGCTTATAATGGTTACAAATAAAGCAATAGCATCACAAATTTCACAAATA
AAGCATTTTTTTCACTGCATTCTAGTTGTGGTTTGTCCAAACTCATCAATGTATCTTATCATGTCTGTAT
ACCGTCGACCTCTAGCTAGAGCTTGGCGTAATCATGGTCATAGCTGTTTCCTGTGTGAAATTGTTATCCG
CTCACAATTCCACACAACATACGAGCCGGAAGCATAAAGTGTAAAGCCTGGGGTGCCTAATGAGTGAGCT
AACTCACATTAATTGCGTTGCGCTCACTGCCCGCTTTCCAGTCGGGAAACCTGTCGTGCCAGCTGCATTA
ATGAATCGGCCAACGCGCGGGGAGAGGCGGTTTGCGTATTGGGCGCT
