>Addgene plasmid #36292 | pDDRFPA1-CaM | addgene partial sequence | sequence record 46488 | CMV-F 5'-CGCAAATGGGCGGTAGGCGTG-3'
CTCTCTGGCTACTAGAGAACCCACTGCTTACTGGCTTATCGAAATTAATACGACTCACTATAGGGAGACC
CAAGCTGGCTAGCGTTTAAACTTAAGCTTGCCACCATGGTGAGCAAGAGCGAGGAGGTCATCAAAGAGTT
CATGCGCTTCAAGGTGCGCTTGGAGGGCTCCATGAACGGCCACGAGTTCGAGATCGAGGGCGAGGGCGAG
GGCCGCCCCTACGAGGGCACCCAGACCGCCAAGCTGAAGGTGACCAAGGGCGGCCCCCTGCCCTTCGCCT
GGGACATCCTGTCCCCCCAGATCATGTACGGCTCCAAGGCGTACGTGAAGCACCCCGCCGACGTCCCCGA
TTACATGAAGCTGTCCTTCCCCGAGGGCTTCAAGTGGGAGCGCGTGATGCACTTCGAGGACGGCGGTCTG
GTGACCGTGACTCAGGACACCTCCCTGCAGGACGGCACGCTGATCTACAAGGTGAAGATGCGCGGCACCA
ACTTCCCCCCCGACGGCCCCGTAATGCAGAAGAAGACCTTGGGCTGGGATTATGCCACCGAGCGCCTGTA
CCCCGAAGACGGCGTGCTGAAGGGCGAGCTTCTGGGGCGCCTGAAGCTGAAGGACGGCGGCCTCAACCTG
GTGGAGTTCAAGACCATCTACATGGCCAAGAAGCCCGTGCAACTGCCCGGCTACTACT
