>Addgene plasmid #36292 | pDDRFPA1-CaM | addgene partial sequence | sequence record 46489 | BGH-rev 5'-TAGAAGGCACAGTCGAGG-3'
TCTAGACTCGAGTTAGCTCCCGATATCAAGACCTGCTAATTTCAAGGCTAACTTTGCTGTCATCATTTGT
ACAAACTCTTCATAGTTTACTTGGCCATCACCATCGATATCTGCTTCCCTTATCATTTCATCAACTTCTT
CATCTGTTAACTTCTCCCCGAGGTTTGTCATGACGTGACGTAATTCAGCAGCGCTGATGTAGCCGTTCCC
ATCCTTGTCAAAAACACGGAATGCTTCTCGGATTTCCTCTTCGCTGTCTGTGTCCTTCATTTTTCTAGCC
ATCATAGTAAGAAATTCAGGAAAGTAAATCGTTCCATTGCCATCAGCATCGACTTCATTGATCATATCCT
GCAATTCTGCTTCCGTTGGGTTTTGTCCAAGCGACCTCAGAGCGGTGCCAAGTTCCTTTGTGGTGATGGT
GCCGTCCCCATCCTTGTCCAATAATGAGAAGGCTTCTTTGAACTCTGCAATCTGCTCTTCTGTCAGTTGG
TCGGCCATGTTGTTGTCCTCGGAGGAGGCGGTACCGGAGCTGCCGCTGCCGGTGCTGCCGGTGCCATGCC
CCAGGTGGTGGCGGCCCTCGGAGCGCTCGTACTGTTCCACGATGGTGTAGTCCTCGTTGTGGGAGGTGAT
GCCCAGCTTGGTGTCCACGAAGTAGTAGCCGGGCAGTTGCACGGGCTTCTTGGCCATGTAGATGGTCTTG
AACTCCACCAGGTTGAGGCCGCCGTCCTTCAGCTTCAGGCGCCCCAGAAGCTCGCCCTTCAGCACGCCGT
CTTCGGGGTACAGGCGCTCGGTGGCA
